>Addgene plasmid #135695 | psiCHECK2-miR-26b-5p | addgene full sequence | sequence record 322221 | Addgene NGS Result
AGATCTGCGCAGCACCATGGCCTGAAATAACCTCTGAAAGAGGAACTTGGTTAGGTACCTTCTGAGGCGG
AAAGAACCAGCTGTGGAATGTGTGTCAGTTAGGGTGTGGAAAGTCCCCAGGCTCCCCAGCAGGCAGAAGT
ATGCAAAGCATGCATCTCAATTAGTCAGCAACCAGGTGTGGAAAGTCCCCAGGCTCCCCAGCAGGCAGAA
GTATGCAAAGCATGCATCTCAATTAGTCAGCAACCATAGTCCCGCCCCTAACTCCGCCCATCCCGCCCCT
AACTCCGCCCAGTTCCGCCCATTCTCCGCCCCATGGCTGACTAATTTTTTTTATTTATGCAGAGGCCGAG
GCCGCCTCGGCCTCTGAGCTATTCCAGAAGTAGTGAGGAGGCTTTTTTGGAGGCCTAGGCTTTTGCAAAA
AGCTTGATTCTTCTGACACAACAGTCTCGAACTTAAGCTGCAGAAGTTGGTCGTGAGGCACTGGGCAGGT
AAGTATCAAGGTTACAAGACAGGTTTAAGGAGACCAATAGAAACTGGGCTTGTCGAGACAGAGAAGACTC
TTGCGTTTCTGATAGGCACCTATTGGTCTTACTGACATCCACTTTGCCTTTCTCTCCACAGGTGTCCACT
CCCAGTTCAATTACAGCTCTTAAGGCTAGAGTACTTAATACGACTCACTATAGGCTAGCCACCATGGCTT
CCAAGGTGTACGACCCCGAGCAACGCAAACGCATGATCACTGGGCCTCAGTGGTGGGCTCGCTGCAAGCA
AATGAACGTGCTGGACTCCTTCATCAACTACTATGATTCCGAGAAGCACGCCGAGAACGCCGTGATTTTT
CTGCATGGTAACGCTGCCTCCAGCTACCTGTGGAGGCACGTCGTGCCTCACATCGAGCCCGTGGCTAGAT
GCATCATCCCTGATCTGATCGGAATGGGTAAGTCCGGCAAGAGCGGGAATGGCTCATATCGCCTCCTGGA
TCACTACAAGTACCTCACCGCTTGGTTCGAGCTGCTGAACCTTCCAAAGAAAATCATCTTTGTGGGCCAC
GACTGGGGGGCTTGTCTGGCCTTTCACTACTCCTACGAGCACCAAGACAAGATCAAGGCCATCGTCCATG
CTGAGAGTGTCGTGGACGTGATCGAGTCCTGGGACGAGTGGCCTGACATCGAGGAGGATATCGCCCTGAT
CAAGAGCGAAGAGGGCGAGAAAATGGTGCTTGAGAATAACTTCTTCGTCGAGACCATGCTCCCAAGCAAG
ATCATGCGGAAACTGGAGCCTGAGGAGTTCGCTGCCTACCTGGAGCCATTCAAGGAGAAGGGCGAGGTTA
GACGGCCTACCCTCTCCTGGCCTCGCGAGATCCCTCTCGTTAAGGGAGGCAAGCCCGACGTCGTCCAGAT
TGTCCGCAACTACAACGCCTACCTTCGGGCCAGCGACGATCTGCCTAAGATGTTCATCGAGTCCGACCCT
GGGTTCTTTTCCAACGCTATTGTCGAGGGAGCTAAGAAGTTCCCTAACACCGAGTTCGTGAAGGTGAAGG
GCCTCCACTTCAGCCAGGAGGACGCTCCAGATGAAATGGGTAAGTACATCAAGAGCTTCGTGGAGCGCGT
GCTGAAGAACGAGCAGTAATTCTAGGCGATCGCTCGAGTTACATGTCTGAAGTTACTTGAAGCGGCCGCT
GGCCGCAATAAAATATCTTTATTTTCATTACATCTGTGTGTTGGTTTTTTGTGTGAGGATCTAAATGAGT
CTTCGGACCTCGCGGGGGCCGCTTAAGCGGTGGTTAGGGTTTGTCTGACGCGGGGGGAGGGGGAAGGAAC
GAAACACTCTCATTCGGAGGCGGCTCGGGGTTTGGTCTTGGTGGCCACGGGCACGCAGAAGAGCGCCGCG
ATCCTCTTAAGCACCCCCCCGCCCTCCGTGGAGGCGGGGGTTTGGTCGGCGGGTGGTAACTGGCGGGCCG
CTGACTCGGGCGGGTCGCGCGCCCCAGAGTGTGACCTTTTCGGTCTGCTCGCAGACCCCCGGGCGGCGCC
GCCGCGGCGGCGACGGGCTCGCTGGGTCCTAGGCTCCATGGGGACCGTATACGTGGACAGGCTCTGGAGC
ATCCGCACGACTGCGGTGATATTACCGGAGACCTTCTGCGGGACGAGCCGGGTCACGCGGCTGACGCGGA
GCGTCCGTTGGGCGACAAACACCAGGACGGGGCACAGGTACACTATCTTGTCACCCGGAGGCGCGAGGGA
CTGCAGGAGCTTCAGGGAGTGGCGCAGCTGCTTCATCCCCGTGGCCCGTTGCTCGCGTTTGCTGGCGGTG
TCCCCGGAAGAAATATATTTGCATGTCTTTAGTTCTATGATGACACAAACCCCGCCCAGCGTCTTGTCAT
TGGCGAATTCGAACACGCAGATGCAGTCGGGGCGGCGCGGTCCCAGGTCCACTTCGCATATTAAGGTGAC
GCGTGTGGCCTCGAACACCGAGCGACCCTGCAGCGACCCGCTTAAAAGCTTGGCATTCCGGTACTGTTGG
TAAAGCCACCATGGCCGATGCTAAGAACATTAAGAAGGGCCCTGCTCCCTTCTACCCTCTGGAGGATGGC
ACCGCTGGCGAGCAGCTGCACAAGGCCATGAAGAGGTATGCCCTGGTGCCTGGCACCATTGCCTTCACCG
ATGCCCACATTGAGGTGGACATCACCTATGCCGAGTACTTCGAGATGTCTGTGCGCCTGGCCGAGGCCAT
GAAGAGGTACGGCCTGAACACCAACCACCGCATCGTGGTGTGCTCTGAGAACTCTCTGCAGTTCTTCATG
CCAGTGCTGGGCGCCCTGTTCATCGGAGTGGCCGTGGCCCCTGCTAACGACATTTACAACGAGCGCGAGC
TGCTGAACAGCATGGGCATTTCTCAGCCTACCGTGGTGTTCGTGTCTAAGAAGGGCCTGCAGAAGATCCT
GAACGTGCAGAAGAAGCTGCCTATCATCCAGAAGATCATCATCATGGACTCTAAGACCGACTACCAGGGC
TTCCAGAGCATGTACACATTCGTGACATCTCATCTGCCTCCTGGCTTCAACGAGTACGACTTCGTGCCAG
AGTCTTTCGACAGGGACAAAACCATTGCCCTGATCATGAACAGCTCTGGGTCTACCGGCCTGCCTAAGGG
CGTGGCCCTGCCTCATCGCACCGCCTGTGTGCGCTTCTCTCACGCCCGCGACCCTATTTTCGGCAACCAG
ATCATCCCCGACACCGCTATTCTGAGCGTGGTGCCATTCCACCACGGCTTCGGCATGTTCACCACCCTGG
GCTACCTGATTTGCGGCTTTCGGGTGGTGCTGATGTACCGCTTCGAGGAGGAGCTGTTCCTGCGCAGCCT
GCAAGACTACAAAATTCAGTCTGCCCTGCTGGTGCCAACCCTGTTCAGCTTCTTCGCTAAGAGCACCCTG
ATCGACAAGTACGACCTGTCTAACCTGCACGAGATTGCCTCTGGCGGCGCCCCACTGTCTAAGGAGGTGG
GCGAAGCCGTGGCCAAGCGCTTTCATCTGCCAGGCATCCGCCAGGGCTACGGCCTGACCGAGACAACCAG
CGCCATTCTGATTACCCCAGAGGGCGACGACAAGCCTGGCGCCGTGGGCAAGGTGGTGCCATTCTTCGAG
GCCAAGGTGGTGGACCTGGACACCGGCAAGACCCTGGGAGTGAACCAGCGCGGCGAGCTGTGTGTGCGCG
GCCCTATGATTATGTCCGGCTACGTGAATAACCCTGAGGCCACAAACGCCCTGATCGACAAGGACGGCTG
GCTGCACTCTGGCGACATTGCCTACTGGGACGAGGACGAGCACTTCTTCATCGTGGACCGCCTGAAGTCT
CTGATCAAGTACAAGGGCTACCAGGTGGCCCCAGCCGAGCTGGAGTCTATCCTGCTGCAGCACCCTAACA
TTTTCGACGCCGGAGTGGCCGGCCTGCCCGACGACGATGCCGGCGAGCTGCCTGCCGCCGTCGTCGTGCT
GGAACACGGCAAGACCATGACCGAGAAGGAGATCGTGGACTATGTGGCCAGCCAGGTGACAACCGCCAAG
AAGCTGCGCGGCGGAGTGGTGTTCGTGGACGAGGTGCCCAAGGGCCTGACCGGCAAGCTGGACGCCCGCA
AGATCCGCGAGATCCTGATCAAGGCTAAGAAAGGCGGCAAGATCGCCGTGTAATAATTCTAGAGTCGGGG
CGGCCGGCCGCTTCGAGCAGACATGATAAGATACATTGATGAGTTTGGACAAACCACAACTAGAATGCAG
TGAAAAAAATGCTTTATTTGTGAAATTTGTGATGCTATTGCTTTATTTGTAACCATTATAAGCTGCAATA
AACAAGTTAACAACAACAATTGCATTCATTTTATGTTTCAGGTTCAGGGGGAGGTGTGGGAGGTTTTTTA
AAGCAAGTAAAACCTCTACAAATGTGGTAAAATCGATAAGGATCCAGGTGGCACTTTTCGGGGAAATGTG
CGCGGAACCCCTATTTGTTTATTTTTCTAAATACATTCAAATATGTATCCGCTCATGAGACAATAACCCT
GATAAATGCTTCAATAATATTGAAAAAGGAAGAGTATGAGTATTCAACATTTCCGTGTCGCCCTTATTCC
CTTTTTTGCGGCATTTTGCCTTCCTGTTTTTGCTCACCCAGAAACGCTGGTGAAAGTAAAAGATGCTGAA
GATCAGTTGGGTGCACGAGTGGGTTACATCGAACTGGATCTCAACAGCGGTAAGATCCTTGAGAGTTTTC
GCCCCGAAGAACGTTTTCCAATGATGAGCACTTTTAAAGTTCTGCTATGTGGCGCGGTATTATCCCGTAT
TGACGCCGGGCAAGAGCAACTCGGTCGCCGCATACACTATTCTCAGAATGACTTGGTTGAGTACTCACCA
GTCACAGAAAAGCATCTTACGGATGGCATGACAGTAAGAGAATTATGCAGTGCTGCCATAACCATGAGTG
ATAACACTGCGGCCAACTTACTTCTGACAACGATCGGAGGACCGAAGGAGCTAACCGCTTTTTTGCACAA
CATGGGGGATCATGTAACTCGCCTTGATCGTTGGGAACCGGAGCTGAATGAAGCCATACCAAACGACGAG
CGTGACACCACGATGCCTGTAGCAATGGCAACAACGTTGCGCAAACTATTAACTGGCGAACTACTTACTC
TAGCTTCCCGGCAACAATTAATAGACTGGATGGAGGCGGATAAAGTTGCAGGACCACTTCTGCGCTCGGC
CCTTCCGGCTGGCTGGTTTATTGCTGATAAATCTGGAGCCGGTGAGCGTGGGTCTCGCGGTATCATTGCA
GCACTGGGGCCAGATGGTAAGCCCTCCCGTATCGTAGTTATCTACACGACGGGGAGTCAGGCAACTATGG
ATGAACGAAATAGACAGATCGCTGAGATAGGTGCCTCACTGATTAAGCATTGGTAACTGTCAGACCAAGT
TTACTCATATATACTTTAGATTGATTTAAAACTTCATTTTTAATTTAAAAGGATCTAGGTGAAGATCCTT
TTTGATAATCTCATGACCAAAATCCCTTAACGTGAGTTTTCGTTCCACTGAGCGTCAGACCCCGTAGAAA
AGATCAAAGGATCTTCTTGAGATCCTTTTTTTCTGCGCGTAATCTGCTGCTTGCAAACAAAAAAACCACC
GCTACCAGCGGTGGTTTGTTTGCCGGATCAAGAGCTACCAACTCTTTTTCCGAAGGTAACTGGCTTCAGC
AGAGCGCAGATACCAAATACTGTTCTTCTAGTGTAGCCGTAGTTAGGCCACCACTTCAAGAACTCTGTAG
CACCGCCTACATACCTCGCTCTGCTAATCCTGTTACCAGTGGCTGCTGCCAGTGGCGATAAGTCGTGTCT
TACCGGGTTGGACTCAAGACGATAGTTACCGGATAAGGCGCAGCGGTCGGGCTGAACGGGGGGTTCGTGC
ACACAGCCCAGCTTGGAGCGAACGACCTACACCGAACTGAGATACCTACAGCGTGAGCTATGAGAAAGCG
CCACGCTTCCCGAAGGGAGAAAGGCGGACAGGTATCCGGTAAGCGGCAGGGTCGGAACAGGAGAGCGCAC
GAGGGAGCTTCCAGGGGGAAACGCCTGGTATCTTTATAGTCCTGTCGGGTTTCGCCACCTCTGACTTGAG
CGTCGATTTTTGTGATGCTCGTCAGGGGGGCGGAGCCTATGGAAAAACGCCAGCAACGCGGCCTTTTTAC
GGTTCCTGGCCTTTTGCTGGCCTTTTGCTCACATGGCTCGAC
Features (pLannotate 1.2.2; 12 found; start..end, strand, type, name):
     62..419     +  promoter       SV40 promoter: SV40 enhancer and early promoter
    489..621     +  intron         chimeric intron: chimera between introns from human β-globin and immunoglobulin heavy chain genes
    666..684     +  promoter       T7 promoter: promoter for bacteriophage T7 RNA polymerase
    694..1629    +  CDS            hRluc: Renilla luciferase human codon-optimized
   1687..1735    +  polyA_signal   poly(A) signal: synthetic polyadenylation signal
   1744..2495    +  promoter       HSV TK promoter: herpes simplex virus thymidine kinase promoter
   2531..4183    +  CDS            luciferase: firefly luciferase; luc+; enhanced luc+ version of the luciferase gene AAS38485.1 42718124.0
   4227..4348    -  polyA_signal   SV40 poly(A) signal: SV40 polyadenylation signal
   4371..4439    -  CDS            large T antigen (fragment): large T antigen from SV40 (simian virus 40)
   4481..4585    +  promoter       AmpR promoter: bla
   4586..5446    +  CDS            AmpR: β-lactamase; bla; confers resistance to ampicillin, carbenicillin, and related antibiotics
   5617..6205    +  rep_origin     ori: high-copy-number ColE1/pMB1/pBR322/pUC origin of replication
