[The description below was written by a language model from this plasmid's Addgene catalogue record and pLannotate feature annotations shown in this document.]
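Description:
psiCHECK2-miR-26b-5p is a dual-luciferase microRNA sensor built on the Promega psiCHECK-2 mammalian expression backbone, with a total length of about 6.3 kb. It is propagated in E. coli as a high-copy plasmid through a ColE1/pUC-type origin and is selected with ampicillin via the β-lactamase gene and its native promoter. The plasmid carries no mammalian selection marker, which suggests delivery by transient transfection.

The vector carries two independent reporter cassettes. In the first, the SV40 enhancer/early promoter, followed by a chimeric β-globin/immunoglobulin intron that improves expression, drives human codon-optimised Renilla luciferase (hRluc), which ends at a synthetic poly(A) signal. A T7 promoter just upstream of hRluc also permits in vitro transcription. In the second cassette, the HSV thymidine kinase promoter drives firefly luciferase (luc+), which is terminated by an SV40 poly(A) region.

The insert is catalogued as a synthetic miR-26b element derived from the human PTEN 3′UTR. It is not annotated in the feature table and the cloning sites are recorded as unknown. The short unannotated gap between the end of hRluc and the synthetic poly(A) signal is where psiCHECK-2 normally accepts target sequences, so the insert presumably lies in the Renilla 3′UTR.

If so, miR-26b-5p binding to the site would repress the Renilla transcript and lower its signal. The firefly luciferase is unaffected and serves as an internal control for transfection efficiency. The Renilla-to-firefly ratio therefore reports miR-26b activity in transfected cells, for example when testing miRNA mimics, inhibitors or competing endogenous RNAs.
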