Addgene plasmid #135695: psiCHECK2-miR-26b-5p
Purpose: Mammalian expression vector, Luciferase reporter to test activity of miRNA (miR-26b)
Depositing lab: Florian Karreth. Depositing organization: H. Lee Moffitt Cancer Center and Research Institute.
Backbone
  Vector backbone: psiCHECK-2
  Backbone manufacturer: Promega
  Vector type: Mammalian Expression
Growth in bacteria
  Bacterial resistance: Ampicillin, 100 μg/mL
  Growth temperature: 37°C
  Growth strain: DH5alpha
  Copy number: High Copy
Gene/Insert
  Gene/Insert name: miR-26b from human PTEN 3'UTR
  Species: Synthetic
  Cloning method: Restriction Enzyme; 5′ cloning site Unknown (unknown if destroyed); 3′ cloning site Unknown (unknown if destroyed)
Terms and licenses: Academic/Nonprofit Terms; Industry Terms: Not Available to Industry
How to cite: psiCHECK2-miR-26b-5p was a gift from Florian Karreth (Addgene plasmid # 135695 ; http://n2t.net/addgene:135695 ; RRID:Addgene_135695)
